Addgene plasmid #35643: pAAVf-EnhCB-lacZnls mir-122 1xBS
Depositing lab: Phillip Zamore. Depositing organization: University of Massachusetts, Worcester. Publication: Long-term, efficient inhibition of microRNA function in mice using rAAV vectors. Xie J, Ameres SL, Friedline R, Hung JH, Zhang Y, Xie Q, Zhong L, Su Q, He R, Li M, Li H, Mu X, Zhang H, Broderick JA, Kim JK, Weng Z, Flotte TR, Zamore PD, Gao G. Nat Methods. 2012 Mar 4;9(4):403-9. doi: 10.1038/nmeth.1903. PubMed 22388288.
Backbone
  Vector backbone: pAAVf-EnhCB-lacZnls
  Vector type: AAV
Growth in bacteria
  Bacterial resistance: Ampicillin, 100 μg/mL
  Growth temperature: 37°C
  Growth strain: NEB Stable
  Copy number: High Copy
Gene/Insert
  Gene/Insert name: 1 miR-122 target site
  Species: Synthetic
  Insert size (bp): 23
  Promoter: CB
  Cloning method: Restriction Enzyme; 5′ cloning site BstB I (not destroyed); 3′ cloning site BstB I (not destroyed)
  Sequencing primers: 5′ TGAAGCTGAAGCCTGTGATG
Terms and licenses: Academic/Nonprofit Terms; Industry Terms: Not Available to Industry
How to cite: pAAVf-EnhCB-lacZnls mir-122 1xBS was a gift from Phillip Zamore (Addgene plasmid # 35643 ; http://n2t.net/addgene:35643 ; RRID:Addgene_35643)
