[The description below was written by a language model from this plasmid's Addgene catalogue record and pLannotate feature annotations shown in this document.]
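Description:
pAAVf-EnhCB-lacZnls mir-122 1xBS is a recombinant AAV transfer (cis) plasmid built on the pAAVf-EnhCB-lacZnls backbone. It is maintained in E. coli through a high-copy ColE1/pUC-type origin and selected with ampicillin via the bla gene. An f1 phage origin and remnants of a pUC-style lac region (lacZα fragment, lac promoter/operator, CAP site, lacI fragment) lie in the plasmid backbone outside the viral genome. AAV2 inverted terminal repeats flank the expression cassette and supply the cis signals needed for replication and packaging of the intervening DNA into rAAV particles when rep, cap and helper functions are provided in trans.

Between the ITRs, a CMV immediate-early enhancer joined to the chicken β-actin promoter (the "EnhCB"/CB promoter) drives transcription through a modified SV40 intron into a full-length E. coli lacZ coding sequence, which ends at a bovine growth hormone polyadenylation signal. The construct name indicates a nuclear-localised β-galactosidase, although the NLS is not annotated separately in the feature table. A short EM7 bacterial promoter is also annotated just upstream of lacZ. The insert is a single synthetic 23-bp target site for miR-122, cloned at a BstBI site. It is not annotated in the table, and its exact position is not stated, though the unannotated gap between lacZ and the poly(A) signal would be consistent with a 3′ UTR location.

This arrangement makes the plasmid a microRNA sensor, in which miR-122 activity should repress reporter expression and loss of that activity should relieve it. This fits the associated work on rAAV-mediated long-term inhibition of microRNA function in mice.
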