Features (pLannotate 1.2.2; 21 found; start..end, strand, type, name):
     12..142     -  repeat_region  AAV2 ITR (fragment): inverted terminal repeat of adeno-associated virus serotype 2 inverted
    183..463     +  enhancer       CMV enhancer (fragment): human cytomegalovirus immediate early enhancer
    470..731     +  promoter       chicken β-actin promoter: No description available
    765..802     +  misc_feature   MCS (fragment): pUC18/19 multiple cloning site
    830..926     +  intron         SV40 intron: modified SV40 intron with splice donor and acceptor sites
    990..1037    +  promoter       EM7 promoter: synthetic bacterial promoter&nbsp
   1066..4140    +  CDS            lacZ: BGAL_ECOLI - Experimental evidence at protein level: Swiss-Prot protein existence level 1. From Escherichia coli (strain K12).
   4268..4492    +  polyA_signal   bGH poly(A) signal: bovine growth hormone polyadenylation signal
   4496..4515    +  promoter       SV40 promoter (fragment): SV40 enhancer and early promoter
   4584..4602    +  misc_feature   MCS (fragment): pUC18/19 multiple cloning site
   4640..4759    +  repeat_region  AAV2 ITR (fragment): inverted terminal repeat of adeno-associated virus serotype 2 inverted
   4759..4780    -  repeat_region  AAV2 ITR (fragment): inverted terminal repeat of adeno-associated virus serotype 2 inverted
   4795..4952    +  CDS            lacZα (fragment): LacZα fragment of β-galactosidase; lacZ fragment
   4957..5385    +  rep_origin     f1 ori (sequence partly withheld): f1 bacteriophage origin of replication; arrow indicates direction of (+) strand synthesis
   5438..5542    +  promoter       AmpR promoter: bla
   5543..6403    +  CDS            AmpR: β-lactamase; bla; confers resistance to ampicillin, carbenicillin, and related antibiotics
   6574..7162    +  rep_origin     ori: high-copy-number ColE1/pMB1/pBR322/pUC origin of replication
   7345..7437    +  CDS            lacI (fragment): lac repressor; lacI; The lac repressor binds to the lac operator to inhibit transcription in E. coli. This inhibition can be relieved by adding lactose or isopropyl-β-D-thiogalactopyranoside (IPTG).
   7450..7471    +  protein_bind   CAP binding site: CAP binding activates transcription in the presence of cAMP. E. coli catabolite activator protein
   7486..7516    +  promoter       lac promoter: promoter for the E. coli lac operon
   7524..7540    +  protein_bind   lac operator: The lac repressor binds to the lac operator to inhibit transcription in E. coli. This inhibition can be relieved by adding lactose or isopropyl-β-D-thiogalactopyranoside (IPTG). lac repressor encoded by lacI
>Addgene plasmid #35643 | pAAVf-EnhCB-lacZnls mir-122 1xBS | depositor full sequence | sequence record 43846 | pAAVf-EnhCB-lacZnls mir-122 1xBS sequence 7601 bps
GCCTTAATTAGGCTGCGCGCTCGCTCGCTCACTGAGGCCGCCCGGGCAAAGCCCGGGCGTCGGGCGACCT
TTGGTCGCCCGGCCTCAGTGAGCGAGCGAGCGCGCAGAGAGGGAGTGGCCAACTCCATCACTAGGGGTTC
CTTGTAGTTAATGATTAACCCGCCATGCTACTTATCTACGGTCGTTACATAACTTACGGTAAATGGCCCG
CCTGGCTGACCGCCCAACGACCCCCGCCCATTGACGTCAATAATGACGTATGTTCCCATAGTAACGCCAA
TAGGGACTTTCCATTGACGTCAATGGGTGGAGTATTTTACGGTAAACTGCCCACTTGGCAGTACATCAAG
TGTATCATATGCCAAGTACGCCCCCTATTGCCGTCAATGACGGTAAATGGCCCGCCTGGCATTATGCCCA
GTACATGACCTTATGGGACTTTCCTACTTGGCAGTACATCTACTCGAGGCCACGTTCTGCTTCACTCTCC
CCATCTCCCCCCCCTCCCCACCCCCAATTTTGTATTTATTTATTTTTTAATTATTTTGTGCAGCGATGGG
GGCGGGGGGGGGGGGCGCGCGCCAGGCGGGGCGGGGCGGGGCGAGGGGCGGGGCGGGGCGAGGCGGAGAG
GTGCGGCGGCAGCCAATCAGAGCGGCGCGCTCCGAAAGTTTCCTTTTATGGCGAGGCGGCGGCGGCGGCG
GCCCTATAAAAAGCGAAGCGCGCGGCGGGCGGGAGCGGGATCAGAATGATCTGATATCATCGATGAATTC
GAGCTCGGTACCCGGGGATCCTCTAGAGTCGAGGAACTGAAAAACCAGAAAGTTAACTGGTAAGTTTAGT
CTTTTTGTCTTTTATTTCAGGTCCCGGATCCGGTGGTGGTGCAAATCAAAGAACTGCTCCTCAGTGGATG
TTGCCTTTACTTCTAGGCCTGTACGGAAGTGTTACTTCTGCTCTAAAAGCTGCGGAATTGTACCCGCGGC
CAAACAGTAGTTGACAATTAATCATCGGCATAGTATATCGGCATAGTATAATACGACTCACTATAGGAGG
GCCACCATGGACCCTGTTGTGCTGCAAAGGAGAGACTGGGAGAACCCTGGAGTGACCCAGCTCAACAGAC
TGGCTGCCCACCCTCCCTTTGCCTCTTGGAGGAACTCTGAGGAAGCCAGGACAGACAGGCCCAGCCAGCA
GCTCAGGTCTCTCAATGGAGAGTGGAGGTTTGCCTGGTTCCCTGCCCCTGAAGCTGTGCCTGAGTCTTGG
CTGGAGTGTGACCTCCCAGAGGCAGTTCCCAAGAAGAAGAGGAAAGTTGAGGCTGACACTGTTGTGGTGC
CAAGCAACTGGCAGATGCATGGCTATGATGCCCCCATCTACACCAATGTCACCTACCCCATCACTGTGAA
CCCCCCTTTTGTGCCCACTGAGAACCCCACTGGCTGCTACAGCCTGACCTTCAATGTTGATGAGAGCTGG
CTGCAAGAAGGCCAGACCAGGATCATCTTTGATGGAGTCAACTCTGCCTTCCACCTCTGGTGCAATGGCA
GGTGGGTTGGCTATGGCCAAGACAGCAGGCTGCCCTCTGAGTTTGACCTCTCTGCCTTCCTCAGAGCTGG
AGAGAACAGGCTGGCTGTCATGGTGCTCAGGTGGTCTGATGGCAGCTACCTGGAAGACCAAGACATGTGG
AGGATGTCTGGCATCTTCAGGGATGTGAGCCTGCTGCACAAGCCCACCACCCAGATTTCTGACTTCCATG
TTGCCACCAGGTTCAATGATGACTTCAGCAGAGCTGTGCTGGAGGCTGAGGTGCAGATGTGTGGAGAACT
CAGAGACTACCTGAGAGTCACAGTGAGCCTCTGGCAAGGTGAGACCCAGGTGGCCTCTGGCACAGCCCCC
TTTGGAGGAGAGATCATTGATGAGAGAGGAGGCTATGCTGACAGAGTCACCCTGAGGCTCAATGTGGAGA
ACCCCAAGCTGTGGTCTGCTGAGATCCCCAACCTCTACAGGGCTGTTGTGGAGCTGCACACTGCTGATGG
CACCCTGATTGAAGCTGAAGCCTGTGATGTTGGATTCAGAGAAGTCAGGATTGAGAATGGCCTGCTGCTG
CTCAATGGCAAGCCTCTGCTCATCAGGGGAGTCAACAGGCATGAGCACCACCCTCTGCATGGACAAGTGA
TGGATGAACAGACAATGGTGCAAGATATCCTGCTAATGAAGCAGAACAACTTCAATGCTGTCAGGTGCTC
TCACTACCCCAACCACCCTCTCTGGTACACCCTGTGTGACAGGTATGGCCTGTATGTTGTTGATGAAGCC
AACATTGAGACACATGGCATGGTGCCCATGAACAGGCTCACAGATGACCCCAGGTGGCTGCCTGCCATGT
CTGAGAGAGTGACCAGGATGGTGCAGAGAGACAGGAACCACCCCTCTGTGATCATCTGGTCTCTGGGCAA
TGAGTCTGGACATGGAGCCAACCATGATGCTCTCTACAGGTGGATCAAGTCTGTTGACCCCAGCAGACCT
GTGCAGTATGAAGGAGGTGGAGCAGACACCACAGCCACAGACATCATCTGCCCCATGTATGCCAGGGTTG
ATGAGGACCAGCCCTTCCCTGCTGTGCCCAAGTGGAGCATCAAGAAGTGGCTCTCTCTGCCTGGAGAGAC
CAGACCTCTGATCCTGTGTGAATATGCACATGCAATGGGCAACTCTCTGGGAGGCTTTGCCAAGTACTGG
CAAGCCTTCAGACAGTACCCCAGGCTGCAAGGAGGATTTGTGTGGGACTGGGTGGACCAATCTCTCATCA
AGTATGATGAGAATGGCAACCCCTGGTCTGCCTATGGAGGAGACTTTGGTGACACCCCCAATGACAGGCA
GTTCTGCATGAATGGCCTGGTCTTTGCAGACAGGACCCCTCACCCTGCCCTCACAGAGGCCAAGCACCAG
CAACAGTTCTTCCAGTTCAGGCTGTCTGGACAGACCATTGAGGTGACATCTGAGTACCTCTTCAGGCACT
CTGACAATGAGCTCCTGCACTGGATGGTGGCCCTGGATGGCAAGCCTCTGGCTTCTGGTGAGGTGCCTCT
GGATGTGGCCCCTCAAGGAAAGCAGCTGATTGAACTGCCTGAGCTGCCTCAGCCAGAGTCTGCTGGACAA
CTGTGGCTAACAGTGAGGGTGGTTCAGCCCAATGCAACAGCTTGGTCTGAGGCAGGCCACATCTCTGCAT
GGCAGCAGTGGAGGCTGGCTGAGAACCTCTCTGTGACCCTGCCTGCTGCCTCTCATGCCATCCCTCACCT
GACAACATCTGAAATGGACTTCTGCATTGAGCTGGGCAACAAGAGATGGCAGTTCAACAGGCAGTCTGGC
TTCCTGTCTCAGATGTGGATTGGAGACAAGAAGCAGCTCCTCACCCCTCTCAGGGACCAATTCACCAGGG
CTCCTCTGGACAATGACATTGGAGTGTCTGAGGCCACCAGGATTGACCCAAATGCTTGGGTGGAGAGGTG
GAAGGCTGCTGGACACTACCAGGCTGAGGCTGCCCTGCTCCAGTGCACAGCAGACACCCTGGCTGATGCT
GTTCTGATCACCACAGCCCATGCTTGGCAGCACCAAGGCAAGACCCTGTTCATCAGCAGAAAGACCTACA
GGATTGATGGCTCTGGACAGATGGCAATCACAGTGGATGTGGAGGTTGCCTCTGACACACCTCACCCTGC
AAGGATTGGCCTGAACTGTCAACTGGCACAGGTGGCTGAGAGGGTGAACTGGCTGGGCTTAGGCCCTCAG
GAGAACTACCCTGACAGGCTGACAGCTGCCTGCTTTGACAGGTGGGACCTGCCTCTGTCTGACATGTACA
CCCCTTATGTGTTCCCTTCTGAGAATGGCCTGAGGTGTGGCACCAGGGAGCTGAACTATGGTCCTCACCA
GTGGAGGGGAGACTTCCAGTTCAACATCTCCAGGTACTCTCAGCAACAGCTCATGGAAACCTCTCACAGG
CACCTGCTCCATGCAGAGGAGGGAACCTGGCTGAACATTGATGGCTTCCACATGGGCATTGGAGGAGATG
ACTCTTGGTCTCCTTCTGTGTCTGCTGAGTTCCAGTTATCTGCTGGCAGGTACCACTATCAGCTGGTGTG
GTGCCAGAAGTAAACCTGAGCTAGCGGATCCATATATAGGGCCCGGGTTATAATTACCTCAGGTCGACGT
CCCATGGCCATTCGAAACAAACACCATTGTCACACTCCATTCGAATTAAACCGCTGATCAGCCTCGACTG
TGCCTTCTAGTTGCCAGCCATCTGTTGTTTGCCCCTCCCCCGTGCCTTCCTTGACCCTGGAAGGTGCCAC
TCCCACTGTCCTTTCCTAATAAAATGAGGAAATTGCATCGCATTGTCTGAGTAGGTGTCATTCTATTCTG
GGGGGTGGGGTGGGGCAGGACAGCAAGGGGGAGGATTGGGAAGACAATAGCAGGCATGCTGGGGATGCGG
TGGGCTCTATGGCTTCTGAGGCGGAAAGAACCAGCAGATCTGCAGATCTGAATTGCATTCATTTTATGTT
TCAGGTTCAGGGGGAGGTGTGGGAGGTTTTTTCGGATCCTCTAGAGTCGACCGTAGATAAGTAGCATGGC
GGGTTAATCATTAACTACAAGGAACCCCTAGTGATGGAGTTGGCCACTCCCTCTCTGCGCGCTCGCTCGC
TCACTGAGGCCGGGCGACCAAAGGTCGCCCGACGCCCGGGCTTTGCCCGGGCGGCCTCAGTGAGCGAGCA
GTGAGCGAGCGAGCGCGCAGCCTTAATTAACCTAATTCACTGGCCGTCGTTTTACAACGTCGTGACTGGG
AAAACCCTGGCGTTACCCAACTTAATCGCCTTGCAGCACATCCCCCTTTCGCCAGCTGGCGTAATAGCGA
AGAGGCCCGCACCGATCGCCCTTCCCAACAGTTGCGCAGCCTGAATGGCGAATGGG
[124 nt withheld, positions 4957-5080]
C
[91 nt withheld, positions 5082-5172]
A
[49 nt withheld, positions 5174-5222]
CCTTTGACGTTGGAGTCCACGTTCTTT
[37 nt withheld, positions 5250-5286]
ACCCTATCTCGGTCTATTCTTTTGATTTATAAGGGATTTTGCCGATTTCGGCCTATTGGTTAAAAAATGA
GCTGATTTAACAAAAATTTAACGCGAATTTTAACAAAATATTAACGCTTACAATTTAGGTGGCACTTTTC
GGGGAAATGTGCGCGGAACCCCTATTTGTTTATTTTTCTAAATACATTCAAATATGTATCCGCTCATGAG
ACAATAACCCTGATAAATGCTTCAATAATATTGAAAAAGGAAGAGTATGAGTATTCAACATTTCCGTGTC
GCCCTTATTCCCTTTTTTGCGGCATTTTGCCTTCCTGTTTTTGCTCACCCAGAAACGCTGGTGAAAGTAA
AAGATGCTGAAGATCAGTTGGGTGCACGAGTGGGTTACATCGAACTGGATCTCAACAGCGGTAAGATCCT
TGAGAGTTTTCGCCCCGAAGAACGTTTTCCAATGATGAGCACTTTTAAAGTTCTGCTATGTGGCGCGGTA
TTATCCCGTATTGACGCCGGGCAAGAGCAACTCGGTCGCCGCATACACTATTCTCAGAATGACTTGGTTG
AGTACTCACCAGTCACAGAAAAGCATCTTACGGATGGCATGACAGTAAGAGAATTATGCAGTGCTGCCAT
AACCATGAGTGATAACACTGCGGCCAACTTACTTCTGACAACGATCGGAGGACCGAAGGAGCTAACCGCT
TTTTTGCACAACATGGGGGATCATGTAACTCGCCTTGATCGTTGGGAACCGGAGCTGAATGAAGCCATAC
CAAACGACGAGCGTGACACCACGATGCCTGTAGCAATGGCAACAACGTTGCGCAAACTATTAACTGGCGA
ACTACTTACTCTAGCTTCCCGGCAACAATTAATAGACTGGATGGAGGCGGATAAAGTTGCAGGACCACTT
CTGCGCTCGGCCCTTCCGGCTGGCTGGTTTATTGCTGATAAATCTGGAGCCGGTGAGCGTGGGTCTCGCG
GTATCATTGCAGCACTGGGGCCAGATGGTAAGCCCTCCCGTATCGTAGTTATCTACACGACGGGGAGTCA
GGCAACTATGGATGAACGAAATAGACAGATCGCTGAGATAGGTGCCTCACTGATTAAGCATTGGTAACTG
TCAGACCAAGTTTACTCATATATACTTTAGATTGATTTAAAACTTCATTTTTAATTTAAAAGGATCTAGG
TGAAGATCCTTTTTGATAATCTCATGACCAAAATCCCTTAACGTGAGTTTTCGTTCCACTGAGCGTCAGA
CCCCGTAGAAAAGATCAAAGGATCTTCTTGAGATCCTTTTTTTCTGCGCGTAATCTGCTGCTTGCAAACA
AAAAAACCACCGCTACCAGCGGTGGTTTGTTTGCCGGATCAAGAGCTACCAACTCTTTTTCCGAAGGTAA
CTGGCTTCAGCAGAGCGCAGATACCAAATACTGTTCTTCTAGTGTAGCCGTAGTTAGGCCACCACTTCAA
GAACTCTGTAGCACCGCCTACATACCTCGCTCTGCTAATCCTGTTACCAGTGGCTGCTGCCAGTGGCGAT
AAGTCGTGTCTTACCGGGTTGGACTCAAGACGATAGTTACCGGATAAGGCGCAGCGGTCGGGCTGAACGG
GGGGTTCGTGCACACAGCCCAGCTTGGAGCGAACGACCTACACCGAACTGAGATACCTACAGCGTGAGCT
ATGAGAAAGCGCCACGCTTCCCGAAGGGAGAAAGGCGGACAGGTATCCGGTAAGCGGCAGGGTCGGAACA
GGAGAGCGCACGAGGGAGCTTCCAGGGGGAAACGCCTGGTATCTTTATAGTCCTGTCGGGTTTCGCCACC
TCTGACTTGAGCGTCGATTTTTGTGATGCTCGTCAGGGGGGCGGAGCCTATGGAAAAACGCCAGCAACGC
GGCCTTTTTACGGTTCCTGGCCTTTTGCTGGCCTTTTGCTCACATGTTCTTTCCTGCGTTATCCCCTGAT
TCTGTGGATAACCGTATTACCGCCTTTGAGTGAGCTGATACCGCTCGCCGCAGCCGAACGACCGAGCGCA
GCGAGTCAGTGAGCGAGGAAGCGGAAGAGCGCCCAATACGCAAACCGCCTCTCCCCGCGCGTTGGCCGAT
TCATTAATGCAGCTGGCACGACAGGTTTCCCGACTGGAAAGCGGGCAGTGAGCGCAACGCAATTAATGTG
AGTTAGCTCACTCATTAGGCACCCCAGGCTTTACACTTTATGCTTCCGGCTCGTATGTTGTGTGGAATTG
TGAGCGGATAACAATTTCACACAGGAAACAGCTATGACCATGATTACGCCAGATTTAATTAAGGCCTTAA
TTAGG
