>Addgene plasmid #35643 | pAAVf-EnhCB-lacZnls mir-122 1xBS | addgene partial sequence | sequence record 46446 | T7 5'-TAATACGACTCACTATAGGG-3'
AGGAACTCTGAGGAAGCCAGGACAGACAGGCCCAGCCAGCAGCTCAGGTCTCTCAATGGAGAGTGGAGGT
TTGCCTGGTTCCCTGCCCCTGAAGCTGTGCCTGAGTCTTGGCTGGAGTGTGACCTCCCAGAGGCAGTTCC
CAAGAAGAAGAGGAAAGTTGAGGCTGACACTGTTGTGGTGCCAAGCAACTGGCAGATGCATGGCTATGAT
GCCCCCATCTACACCAATGTCACCTACCCCATCACTGTGAACCCCCCTTTTGTGCCCACTGAGAACCCCA
CTGGCTGCTACAGCCTGACCTTCAATGTTGATGAGAGCTGGCTGCAAGAAGGCCAGACCAGGATCATCTT
TGATGGAGTCAACTCTGCCTTCCACCTCTGGTGCAATGGCAGGTGGGTTGGCTATGGCCAAGACAGCAGG
CTGCCCTCTGAGTTTGACCTCTCTGCCTTCCTCAGAGCTGGAGAGAACAGGCTGGCTGTCATGGTGCTCA
GGTGGTCTGATGGCAGCTACCTGGAAGACCAAGACATGTGGAGGATGTCTGGCATCTTCAGGGATGTGAG
CCTGCTGCACAAGCCCACCACCCAGATTTCTGACTTCCATGTTGCCACCAGGTTCAATGATGACTTCAGC
AGAGCTGTGCTGGAGGCTGAGGTGCAGATGTGTGG
