>Addgene plasmid #35643 | pAAVf-EnhCB-lacZnls mir-122 1xBS | addgene partial sequence | sequence record 133437 | BGH-rev 5'-TAGAAGGCACAGTCGAGG-3'
ATGGTGTTTGTTTCGAATGGCCATGGGACGTCGACCTGAGGTAATTATAACCCGGGCCCTATATATGGAT
CCGCTAGCTCAGGTTTACTTCTGGCACCACACCAGCTGATAGTGGTACCTGCCAGCAGATAACTGGAACT
CAGCAGACACAGAAGGAGACCAAGAGTCATCTCCTCCAATGCCCATGTGGAAGCCATCAATGTTCAGCCA
GGTTCCCTCCTCTGCATGGAGCAGGTGCCTGTGAGAGGTTTCCATGAGCTGTTGCTGAGAGTACCTGGAG
ATGTTGAACTGGAAGTCTCCCCTCCACTGGTGAGGACCATAGTTCAGCTCCCTGGTGCCACACCTCAGGC
CATTCTCAGAAGGGAACACATAAGGGGTGTACATGTCAGACAGAGGCAGGTCCCACCTGTCAAAGCAGGC
AGCTGTCAGCCTGTCAGGGTAGTTCTCCTGAGGGCCTAAGCCCAGCCAGTTCACCCTCTCAGCCACCTGT
GCCAGTTGACAGTTCAGGCCAATCCTTGCAGGGTGAGGTGTGTCAGAGGCAACCTCCACATCCACTGTGA
TTGCCATCTGTCCAGAGCCATCAATCCTGTAGGTCTTTCTGCTGATGAACAGGGTCTTGCCTTGGTGCTG
CCAAGCATGGGCTGTGGTGATCAGAACAGCATCAGCCAGGGTGTCTGCTGTGCACTGGAGCAGGGCAGCC
TCAGCCTGGTAGTGTCCAGCAGCCTTCCACCTCTCCACCCAAGCATTTGGGTCAATCCTGGTGGCCTCAG
ACACTCCAATGTCATTGTCCAGAGGAGCCCTGG
